>Addgene plasmid #157599 | pD649-HAsp-NFASC-COMP5AP-AviTag-9xHis | depositor full sequence | sequence record 304307 | Full Sequence
TTTCAATATTATTGAAGCATTTATCAGGGTTATTGTCTCATGAGCGGATACATATTTGAATGTATTTAGA
AAAATAAACAAATAGGGGTCAGTGTTACAACCAATTAACCAATTCTGAACATTATCGCGAGCCCATTTAT
ACCTGAATATGGCTCATAACACCCCTTGCTCATGACCAAAATCCCTTAACGTGAGTTACGCGCGCGTCGT
TCCACTGAGCGTCAGACCCCGTAGAAAAGATCAAAGGATCTTCTTGAGATCCTTTTTTTCTGCGCGTAAT
CTGCTGCTTGCAAACAAAAAAACCACCGCTACCAGCGGTGGTTTGTTTGCCGGATCAAGAGCTACCAACT
CTTTTTCCGAAGGTAACTGGCTTCAGCAGAGCGCAGATACCAAATACTGTTCTTCTAGTGTAGCCGTAGT
TAGCCCACCACTTCAAGAACTCTGTAGCACCGCCTACATACCTCGCTCTGCTAATCCTGTTACCAGTGGC
TGCTGCCAGTGGCGATAAGTCGTGTCTTACCGGGTTGGACTCAAGACGATAGTTACCGGATAAGGCGCAG
CGGTCGGGCTGAACGGGGGGTTCGTGCACACAGCCCAGCTTGGAGCGAACGACCTACACCGAACTGAGAT
ACCTACAGCGTGAGCTATGAGAAAGCGCCACGCTTCCCGAAGGGAGAAAGGCGGACAGGTATCCGGTAAG
CGGCAGGGTCGGAACAGGAGAGCGCACGAGGGAGCTTCCAGGGGGAAACGCCTGGTATCTTTATAGTCCT
GTCGGGTTTCGCCACCTCTGACTTGAGCGTCGATTTTTGTGATGCTCGTCAGGGGGGCGGAGCCTATGGA
AAAACGCCAGCAACGCGGCCTTTTTACGGTTCCTGGCCTTTTGCTGGCCTTTTGCTCACATGTTCTTTCC
TGCGTTATCCCCTGATTCTGTGGATAACCGTATTACCGCCTTTGAGTGAGCTGATACCGCTCGCCGCAGC
CGAACGACCGAGCGCAGCGAGTCAGTGAGCGAGGAAGCGGAAGGCGAGAGTAGGGAACTGCCAGGCATCA
AACTAAGCAGAAGGCCCCTGACGGATGGCCTTTTTGCGTTTCTACAAACTCTTTCTGTGTTGTAAAACGA
CGGCCAGTCTTAAGCTCGGGCCCCCTGGGCGGTTCTGATAACGAGTAATCGTTAATCCGCAAATAACGTA
AAAACCCGCTTCGGCGGGTTTTTTTATGGGGGGAGTTTAGGGAAAGAGCATTTGTCAGAATATTTAAGGG
CGCCTGTCACTTTGCTTGATATATGAGAATTATTTAACCTTATAAATGAGAAAAAAGCAACGCACTTTAA
ATAAGATACGTTGCTTTTTCGATTGATGAACACCTATAATTAAACTATTCATCTATTATTTATGATTTTT
TGTATATACAATATTTCTAGTTTGTTAAAGAGAATTAAGAAAATAAATCTCGAAAATAATAAAGGGAAAA
TCAGTTTTTGATATCAAAATTATACATGTCAACGATAATACAAAATATAATACAAACTATAAGATGTTAT
CAGTATTTATTATCATTTAGAATAAATTTTGTGTCGCCCTTAATTGTGAGCGGATAACAATTACGAGCTT
CATGCACAGTGGCGTTGACTCAATATTGGCCATTAGCCATATTATTCATTGGTTATATAGCATAAATCAA
TATTGGCTATTGGCCATTGCATACGTTGTATCTATATCATAATATGTACATTTATATTGGCTCATGTCCA
ATATGACCGCCATGTTGGCATTGATTATTGACTAGTTATTAATAGTAATCAATTACGGGGTCATTAGTTC
ATAGCCCATATATGGAGTTCCGCGTTACATAACTTACGGTAAATGGCCCGCCTGGCTGACCGCCCAACGA
CCCCCGCCCATTGACGTCAATAATGACGTATGTTCCCATAGTAACGCCAATAGGGACTTTCCATTGACGT
CAATGGGTGGAGTATTTACGGTAAACTGCCCACTTGGCAGTACATCAAGTGTATCATATGCCAAGTACGC
CCCCTATTGACGTCAATGACGGTAAATGGCCCGCCTGGCATTATGCCCAGTACATGACCTTATGGGACTT
TCCTACTTGGCAGTACATCTACGTATTAGTCATCGCTATTACCATGGTGATGCGGTTTTGGCAGTACATC
AATGGGCGTGGATAGCGGTTTGACTCACGGGGATTTCCAAGTCTCCACCCCATTGACGTCAATGGGAGTT
TGTTTTGGCACCAAAATCAACGGGACTTTCCAAAATGTCGTAACAACTCCGCCCCATTGACGCAAATGGG
CGGTAGGCGTGTACGGTGGGAGGTCTATATAAGCAGAGCTCGTTTAGTGAACCGTCAGATCGCCTGGAGA
CGCCATCCACGCTGTTTTGACCTCCATAGAAGACACCGGGACCGATCCAGCCTCCGCGGCCGGGAACGGT
GCATTGGAACGCGGATTCCCCGTGCCAAGAGTGACGTAAGTACCGCCTATAGAGTCTATAGGCCCACCCC
CTTGGCTTCGTTAGAACGCGGCTACAATTAATACATAACCTTATGTATCATACACATACGATTTAGGTGA
CACTATAGAATAACATCCACTTTGCCTTTCTCTCCACAGGTGTCCACTCCCAGGTCCAACTGCACCTCGG
TTCTATCGAAAACGCGCCTGCTAGCGCCACCATGAAGACCATCATTGCCCTGAGCTACATCTTCTGCCTG
GTGTTCGCTGCGGCCGCCATTGAGATCCCTATGGACCCCTCTATCCAGAACGAGCTGACCCAGCCTCCTA
CCATCACAAAGCAGAGCGCCAAGGACCACATCGTGGACCCCAGAGACAACATCCTGATCGAGTGCGAGGC
CAAGGGCAACCCTGCTCCTAGCTTCCACTGGACCCGGAACAGCCGGTTCTTCAATATCGCCAAAGATCCC
CGGGTGTCCATGAGAAGGCGCTCTGGCACACTGGTCATCGACTTTAGAAGCGGCGGCAGACCTGAGGAAT
ACGAGGGCGAGTACCAGTGCTTCGCCCGGAACAAATTTGGCACAGCCCTGAGCAACCGGATCAGACTCCA
GGTGTCCAAGTCTCCCCTGTGGCCTAAAGAAAATCTGGACCCCGTGGTGGTGCAAGAGGGTGCTCCTCTG
ACTCTGCAGTGCAATCCTCCTCCTGGACTGCCCTCTCCTGTGATCTTTTGGATGAGCAGCAGCATGGAAC
CCATCACACAGGACAAGAGAGTGTCCCAGGGCCACAACGGCGACCTGTACTTCAGCAACGTGATGCTGCA
GGACATGCAGACCGACTACAGCTGCAACGCCAGATTCCACTTCACCCACACCATCCAGCAGAAGAACCCC
TTCACACTGAAGGTGCTGACCACAAGAGGCGTGGCCGAGAGAACCCCTAGCTTCATGTATCCTCAGGGCA
CCGCCAGCAGCCAGATGGTGCTTAGAGGAATGGACCTGCTGCTGGAATGTATCGCCAGCGGCGTGCCAAC
ACCTGATATCGCCTGGTACAAGAAAGGCGGCGATCTGCCCAGCGACAAGGCCAAGTTCGAGAACTTCAAC
AAGGCCCTGCGGATCACCAACGTGTCCGAGGAAGATAGCGGCGAGTACTTCTGCCTGGCCAGCAACAAGA
TGGGCAGCATCAGACACACCATCAGCGTCAGAGTGAAGGCCGCTCCTTACTGGCTGGACGAGCCCAAGAA
TCTGATTCTGGCCCCTGGCGAAGATGGCAGACTCGTGTGTAGAGCCAACGGCAATCCTAAGCCTACCGTG
CAGTGGATGGTCAACGGCGAACCTCTGCAGTCTGCCCCTCCTAATCCTAATAGAGAGGTGGCCGGCGACA
CCATCATCTTCAGGGATACCCAGATCAGCAGCAGAGCCGTGTACCAGTGTAACACCAGCAACGAGCACGG
CTACCTGCTGGCCAATGCTTTCGTGTCTGTGCTGGACGTGCCACCTAGAATGCTGAGCCCCAGAAACCAG
CTGATCCGCGTGATCCTGTACAACAGAACCCGGCTGGATTGCCCATTCTTCGGCAGCCCCATTCCTACAC
TGCGGTGGTTTAAGAACGGCCAGGGCTCTAACCTGGACGGCGGCAATTACCACGTGTACGAGAACGGCAG
CCTGGAAATCAAGATGATCCGGAAAGAGGACCAGGGCATCTACACATGCGTGGCCACCAATATCCTGGGC
AAAGCCGAGAATCAAGTGCGGCTGGAAGTGAAGGACCCCACCAGAATCTACAGAATGCCCGAGGATCAGG
TGGCCAGACGGGGAACAACAGTGCAGCTGGAATGCAGAGTGAAACACGACCCCAGCCTGAAGCTGACCGT
GTCCTGGCTGAAGGACGACGAGCCTCTGTACATCGGCAACAGGATGAAGAAAGAGGATGACAGCCTGACC
ATCTTCGGAGTGGCCGAAAGAGATCAGGGCTCCTATACCTGTGTGGCCAGCACCGAACTGGACCAGGATC
TGGCCAAAGCCTATCTGACAGTGCTGGCCGATCAGGCCACACCTACAAATAGACTGGCCGCTCTGCCTAA
GGGCAGACCCGATAGACCTAGAGATCTGGAACTGACCGACCTGGCTGAGAGATCTGTGCGGCTTACATGG
ATTCCCGGCGACGCCAACAACAGCCCCATCACAGATTACGTGGTGCAGTTCGAAGAGGATCAGTTTCAGC
CCGGCGTGTGGCACGATCACAGCAAGTATCCTGGCTCCGTGAACAGCGCCGTGCTGAGACTGAGCCCTTA
CGTGAACTACCAGTTCAGAGTGATCGCCATCAATGAAGTGGGCAGCTCTCACCCTAGCCTGCCTAGCGAG
AGATACAGAACAAGCGGAGCCCCTCCTGAGAGCAACCCTGGGGATGTGAAAGGCGAGGGCACCAGAAAGA
ACAACATGGAAATCACCTGGACACCCATGAACGCCACCAGCGCCTTTGGACCCAACCTGCGGTATATTGT
GAAGTGGCGGCGGAGAGAGACACGCGAGGCTTGGAACAATGTGACCGTGTGGGGCAGCAGATACGTCGTG
GGACAGACACCTGTGTACGTGCCCTACGAGATTAGAGTGCAGGCCGAGAACGATTTCGGCAAGGGACCTG
AGCCTGAGAGCGTGATCGGATACAGCGGCGAGGATTATCCTAGAGCCGCTCCTACCGAAGTGAAAGTGCG
CGTGATGAACAGCACAGCCATCAGCCTGCAGTGGAACAGAGTGTACAGCGACACAGTGCAGGGCCAGCTG
AGAGAGTACCGGGCCTACTATTGGAGAGAGAGCAGCCTGCTGAAGAACCTGTGGGTGTCCCAGAAGAGAC
AGCAGGCCAGCTTTCCTGGCGATAGACTGAGAGGCGTCGTGTCCAGACTGTTCCCCTACTCCAACTACAA
GCTGGAAATGGTGGTCGTGAACGGCAGAGGCGACGGCCCTAGAAGCGAGACAAAAGAGTTTACCACACCT
GAGGGCGTGCCCAGCGCTCCTAGAAGGTTTAGAGTGCGGCAGCCCAACCTGGAAACCATCAATCTGGAAT
GGGATCACCCTGAGCACCCCAACGGCATCATGATCGGCTACACCCTGAAATACGTGGCCTTCAACGGCAC
CAAAGTGGGCAAGCAGATCGTGGAAAACTTCAGCCCCAACCAGACCAAGTTCACCGTGCAGAGAACCGAT
CCAGTGTCCAGATACCGGTTCACCCTGTCCGCCAGAACACAAGTTGGATCTGGCGAGGCCGTGACCGAGG
AATCTCCTGCTCCTCCAAATGAGGCCACTCCAACAGCTGCTCCACCAACACTGCCACCTACAACAGTTGG
AGCCACAGGCGCCGTGTCTAGCACAGATGCTACAGCCATTGCCGCCACCACAGAGGCCACAACCGTGCCT
ATTATTCCCACAGTGGCCCCTACCACAATCGCCACAACAACCACCGTGGCTACCACCACAACTACCACAG
CCGCTGCCACAACCACAACAGAGAGCCCTCCAACAACAACCTCCGGCACCAAGATCCACGAGAGCGCCCC
TGATGAGCAGTCCATTTGGAATGTGACTGTGCTGCCTAACAGCAAGTGGGCCAACATCACATGGAAGCAC
AACTTCGGCCCTGGCACCGACTTCGTGGTCGAGTACATCGACAGCAACCACACCAAAAAGACCGTGCCTG
TGAAGGCCCAGGCTCAGCCTATTCAGCTGACCGATCTGTACCCCGGCATGACCTACACACTGCGGGTGTA
CAGCAGAGACAATGAGGGCATCAGCTCCACCGTGATCACCTTCATGACCAGCACCGCCTACACCAACAAC
CAGGCCGATATTGCCACACAAGGCTGGGGCGCGCCGGAAGATCAAGTTGATCCAAGATTGATTGATGGCA
AGGGCGGATCTCTGGAGGTGCTGTTCCAGGGACCAGGCGGAAGCGGCAATCCCGGCGGCGATCTGGCCCC
CCAGATGCTGCGCGAGCTGCAGGAGACCAATGCCGCCCTGCAGGACGTGCGCGAGCTGCTGCGCCACCGC
GTGAAGGAGATCACCTTCCTGAAGAACACCGTGATGGAGTGCGACGCCTGCGGTATGCAGCCCTCTAGAG
GCTCCGGCTCCATCATCCCAGTTGAGGAGGAGAACCCGGACTTCTGGAACCGCGAGGCAGCCGAGGCCCT
GGGTGCCGCCAAGAAGCTGCAGCCTGCACAGACAGCCGCCAAGAACCTCATCATCTTCCTGGGCGATGGG
ATGGGGGTGTCTACGGTGACAGCTGCCAGGATCCTAAAAGGGCAGAAGAAGGACAAACTGGGGCCTGAGA
TACCCCTGGCCATGGACCGCTTCCCATATGTGGCTCTGTCCAAGACATACAATGTAGACAAACATGTGCC
AGACAGTGGAGCCACAGCCACGGCCTACCTGTGCGGGGTCAAGGGCAACTTCCAGACCATTGGCTTGAGT
GCAGCCGCCCGCTTTAACCAGTGCAACACGACACGCGGCAACGAGGTCATCTCCGTGATGAATCGGGCCA
AGAAAGCAGGGAAGTCAGTGGGAGTGGTAACCACCACACGAGTGCAGCACGCCTCGCCAGCCGGCACCTA
CGCCCACACGGTGAACCGCAACTGGTACTCGGACGCCGACGTGCCTGCCTCGGCCCGCCAGGAGGGGTGC
CAGGACATCGCTACGCAGCTCATCTCCAACATGGACATTGACGTGATCCTAGGTGGAGGCCGAAAGTACA
TGTTTCGCATGGGAACCCCAGACCCTGAGTACCCAGATGACTACAGCCAAGGTGGGACCAGGCTGGACGG
GAAGAATCTGGTGCAGGAATGGCTGGCGAAGCGCCAGGGTGCCCGGTATGTGTGGAACCGCACTGAGCTC
ATGCAGGCTTCCCTGGACCCGTCTGTGACCCATCTCATGGGTCTCTTTGAGCCTGGAGACATGAAATACG
AGATCCACCGAGACTCCACACTGGACCCCTCCCTGATGGAGATGACAGAGGCTGCCCTGCGCCTGCTGAG
CAGGAACCCCCGCGGCTTCTTCCTCTTCGTGGAGGGTGGTCGCATCGACCATGGTCATCATGAAAGCAGG
GCTTACCGGGCACTGACTGAGACGATCATGTTCGACGACGCCATTGAGAGGGCGGGCCAGCTCACCAGCG
AGGAGGACACGCTGAGCCTCGTCACTGCCGACCACTCCCACGTCTTCTCCTTCGGAGGCTACCCCCTGCG
AGGGAGCTCCATCTTCGGGCTGGCCCCTGGCAAGGCCCGGGACAGGAAGGCCTACACGGTCCTCCTATAC
GGAAACGGTCCAGGCTATGTGCTCAAGGACGGCGCCCGGCCGGATGTTACCGAGAGCGAGAGCGGGAGCC
CCGAGTATCGGCAGCAGTCAGCAGTGCCCCTGGACGAAGAGACCCACGCAGGCGAGGACGTGGCGGTGTT
CGCGCGCGGCCCGCAGGCGCACCTGGTTCACGGCGTGCAGGAGCAGACCTTCATAGCGCACGTCATGGCC
TTCGCCGCCTGCCTGGAGCCCTACACCGCCTGCGACCTGGCGCCCCCCGCCGGCACCACCGACGCCGCGC
ACCCGGGTGGCGGAGGACTGAACGACATCTTCGAGGCTCAGAAAATCGAATGGCACGAACATCACCATCA
CCATCACCATCACCATTAAGGCCGGCCTGTAGTCACTGGCACAACGCGTTACCCGGTAAGCCAATCGGGT
ATACACGGTCGTCATACTGCAGACAGGGTTCTTCTACTTTGCAAGATAGTCTTGAGTAGTAAAATAAATA
GATAGAGAAAATCAGCCTCGACTGTGCCTTCTAGTTGCCAGCCATCTGTTGTTTGCCCCTCCCCCGTGCC
TTCCTTGACCCTGGAAGGTGCCACTCCCACTGTCCTTTCCTAATAAAATGAGGAAATTGCATCACAACAC
TCAACCCTATCTCGGTCTATTCTTTTGATTTATAAGGGATTTTGCCGATTTCGGCCTATTGGTTAAAAAA
TGAGCTGATTTAACAAAAATTTAACGCGAATTAATTCTGTGGAATGTGTGTCAGTTAGGGTGTGGAAAGT
CCCCAGGCTCCCCAGCAGGCAGAAGTATGCAAAGCATGCATCTCAATTAGTCAGCAACCAGGTGTGGAAA
GTCCCCAGGCTCCCCAGCAGGCAGAAGTATGCAAAGCATGCATCTCAATTAGTCAGCAACCATAGTCCCG
CCCCTAACTCCGCCCATCCCGCCCCTAACTCCGCCCAGTTCCGCCCATTCTCCGCCCCATGGCTGACTAA
TTTTTTTTATTTATGCAGAGGCCGAGGCCGCCTCTGCCTCTGAGCTATTCCAGAAGTAGTGAGGAGGCTT
TTTTGGAGGCCTAGGCTTTTGCAAAAAGCTCCCGGGAGCTTGTATATCCATTTTCGGATCTGATCAGCAC
GTGTTGACAATTAATCATCGGCATAGTATATCGGCATAGTATAATACGACAAGGTGAGGAACTAAACCAT
GACCGAGTACAAGCCCACGGTGCGCCTCGCCACCCGCGACGACGTCCCCAGGGCCGTACGCACCCTCGCC
GCCGCGTTCGCCGACTACCCCGCCACGCGCCACACCGTCGATCCGGACCGCCACATCGAGCGGGTCACCG
AGCTGCAAGAACTCTTCCTCACGCGCGTCGGGCTCGACATCGGCAAGGTGTGGGTCGCGGACGACGGCGC
CGCGGTGGCGGTCTGGACCACGCCGGAGAGCGTCGAAGCGGGGGCGGTGTTCGCCGAGATCGGCCCGCGC
ATGGCCGAGTTGAGCGGTTCCCGGCTGGCCGCGCAGCAACAGATGGAAGGCCTCCTGGCGCCGCACCGGC
CCAAGGAGCCCGCGTGGTTCCTGGCCACCGTCGGCGTCTCGCCCGACCACCAGGGCAAGGGTCTGGGCAG
CGCCGTCGTGCTCCCCGGAGTGGAGGCGGCCGAGCGCGCCGGGGTGCCCGCCTTCCTGGAGACATCCGCG
CCCCGCAACCTCCCCTTCTACGAGCGGCTCGGCTTCACCGTCACCGCCGACGTCGAGGTGCCCGAAGGAC
CGCGCACCTGGTGCATGACCCGCAAGCCCGGTGCCTGACACGTGCTACGAGATTTCGATTCCACCGCCGC
CTTCTATGAAAGGTTGGGCTTCGGAATCGTTTTCCGGGACGCCGGCTGGATGATCCTCCAGCGCGGGGAT
CTCATGCTGGAGTTCTTCGCCCACCCCAACTTGTTTATTGCAGCTTATAATGGTTACAAATAAAGCAATA
GCATCACAAATTTCACAAATAAAGCATTTTTTTCACTGCATTCTAGTTGTGGTTTGTCCAAACTCATCAA
TGTATCTTATCATGTCTGTATACCGTCGACCTCTAGCTAGAGCTTGGCGTAATCATGGTCATTACCAATG
CTTAATCAGTGAGGCACCTATCTCAGCGATCTGTCTATTTCGTTCATCCATAGTTGCCTGACTCCCCGTC
GTGTAGATAACTACGATACGGGAGGGCTTACCATCTGGCCCCAGCGCTGCGATGATACCGCGAGAACCAC
GCTCACCGGCTCCGGATTTATCAGCAATAAACCAGCCAGCCGGAAGGGCCGAGCGCAGAAGTGGTCCTGC
AACTTTATCCGCCTCCATCCAGTCTATTAATTGTTGCCGGGAAGCTAGAGTAAGTAGTTCGCCAGTTAAT
AGTTTGCGCAACGTTGTTGCCATCGCTACAGGCATCGTGGTGTCACGCTCGTCGTTTGGTATGGCTTCAT
TCAGCTCCGGTTCCCAACGATCAAGGCGAGTTACATGATCCCCCATGTTGTGCAAAAAAGCGGTTAGCTC
CTTCGGTCCTCCGATCGTTGTCAGAAGTAAGTTGGCCGCAGTGTTATCACTCATGGTTATGGCAGCACTG
CATAATTCTCTTACTGTCATGCCATCCGTAAGATGCTTTTCTGTGACTGGTGAGTACTCAACCAAGTCAT
TCTGAGAATAGTGTATGCGGCGACCGAGTTGCTCTTGCCCGGCGTCAATACGGGATAATACCGCGCCACA
TAGCAGAACTTTAAAAGTGCTCATCATTGGAAAACGTTCTTCGGGGCGAAAACTCTCAAGGATCTTACCG
CTGTTGAGATCCAGTTCGATGTAACCCACTCGTGCACCCAACTGATCTTCAGCATCTTTTACTTTCACCA
GCGTTTCTGGGTGAGCAAAAACAGGAAGGCAAAATGCCGCAAAAAAGGGAATAAGGGCGACACGGAAATG
TTGAATACTCATATTCTTCCTT
Features (pLannotate 1.2.2; 24 found; start..end, strand, type, name):
    119..143     -  CDS            KanR (fragment): aminoglycoside phosphotransferase; aph(3')-Ia; confers resistance to kanamycin
    254..842     +  rep_origin     ori: high-copy-number ColE1/pMB1/pBR322/pUC origin of replication
   1067..1084    +  terminator     rrnB T2 terminator (fragment): transcription terminator T2 from the E. coli rrnB gene
   1109..1128    -  CDS            lacZα (fragment): LacZα fragment of β-galactosidase; lacZ fragment
   1582..1602    +  protein_bind   lac operator (fragment): The lac repressor binds to the lac operator to inhibit transcription in E. coli. This inhibition can be relieved by adding lactose or isopropyl-β-D-thiogalactopyranoside (IPTG). lac repressor encoded by lacI
   1843..2146    +  enhancer       CMV enhancer: human cytomegalovirus immediate early enhancer
   2147..2350    +  promoter       CMV promoter: human cytomegalovirus (CMV) immediate early promoter
   2486..2529    +  intron         CMV intron (fragment): modified intron A from human cytomegalovirus
   2581..2599    +  promoter       SP6 promoter: promoter for bacteriophage SP6 RNA polymerase
   2603..2640    +  CDS            IgH signal sequence (fragment): signal sequence from the mouse immunoglobulin heavy chain variable region
   2713..6327    +  CDS            NFASC (fragment): NFASC_HUMAN - Also known as KIAA0756. Experimental evidence at protein level: Swiss-Prot protein existence level 1. Cell adhesion, ankyrin-binding protein which may be involved in neurite extension, axonal guidance, synaptogenesis, myelination and neuron-glial cell interactions. From Homo sapiens (Human).
   6424..6603    +  CDS            Comp (fragment): COMP_RAT - Experimental evidence at protein level: Swiss-Prot protein existence level 1. May play a role in the structural integrity of cartilage via its interaction with other extracellular matrix proteins such as the collagens and fibronectin. Can mediate the interaction of chondrocytes with the cartilage extracellular matrix through interaction with cell surface integrin receptors. Could play a role in the pathogenesis of osteoarthritis. Potent suppressor of apoptosis in both primary chondrocytes and transformed cells. Suppresses apoptosis by blocking the activation of caspase-3 and by indu
   6591..8043    +  CDS            SEAP (fragment): secreted alkaline phosphatase from human placenta The natural enzyme has a C-terminal transmembrane sequence that is replaced by a GPI anchor.
   8068..8109    +  CDS            AviTag™ (fragment): peptide tag that allows for enzymatic biotinylation
   8113..8136    +  CDS            8xHis: 8xHis affinity tag
   8282..8393    +  polyA_signal   bGH poly(A) signal: bovine growth hormone polyadenylation signal
   8394..8502    +  rep_origin     f1 ori (fragment): f1 bacteriophage origin of replication; arrow indicates direction of (+) strand synthesis
   8516..8845    +  promoter       SV40 promoter: SV40 enhancer and early promoter
   8893..8940    +  promoter       EM7 promoter: synthetic bacterial promoter&nbsp
   8959..9558    +  CDS            PuroR (fragment): puromycin N-acetyltransferase; pac from Streptomyces; confers resistance to puromycin
   9568..9693    +  CDS            ble (fragment): BLE_KLEPN - Experimental evidence at protein level: Swiss-Prot protein existence level 1. Binding protein with a strong affinity to the bleomycin family of antibiotics. Binds to CL990; an antimitotic-antibiotic compound. From Klebsiella pneumoniae.
   9688..9809    +  polyA_signal   SV40 poly(A) signal: SV40 polyadenylation signal
   9862..10722   -  CDS            AmpR: β-lactamase; bla; confers resistance to ampicillin, carbenicillin, and related antibiotics
  10725..89      -  promoter       AmpR promoter (fragment) (across the origin): bla
