[The description below was written by a language model from this plasmid's Addgene catalogue record and pLannotate feature annotations shown in this document.]
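Description:
pD649-HAsp-NFASC-COMP5AP-AviTag-9xHis is a mammalian expression plasmid of about 10.7 kb built on the pD649 backbone. It produces a secreted, multimerised form of the extracellular domain of human neurofascin (NFASC), an immunoglobulin-superfamily cell adhesion protein. It is propagated in E. coli at high copy from a ColE1/pUC-type origin and selected with ampicillin through a β-lactamase gene. An SV40 early/EM7 promoter cassette carrying a puromycin N-acetyltransferase sequence and an SV40 poly(A) signal is also annotated, which would allow selection in mammalian cells. Short annotated fragments of KanR, lacZα, the lac operator, ble and the f1 origin appear to be backbone remnants rather than functional parts.

The expression unit is driven by the CMV enhancer and promoter, followed by a CMV intron A fragment. An SP6 promoter sits just upstream of the coding region and also serves as a sequencing primer site. The "HAsp" in the name indicates a heterologous N-terminal signal peptide, although the automated annotation labels this short region as an immunoglobulin heavy chain signal sequence fragment. The NFASC ectodomain was cloned between retained NotI and AscI sites. It is fused in frame to a segment of rat cartilage oligomeric matrix protein, a coiled coil that pentamerises the fusion, and then to human placental alkaline phosphatase as an enzymatic reporter. An AviTag for site-specific biotinylation and a polyhistidine tag for purification follow; the name gives 9xHis, while the annotation reports 8xHis. A bGH poly(A) signal terminates the transcript.

The construct belongs to a collection made for mapping human IgSF cell-surface protein interactions, where the high-avidity, phosphatase-tagged protein can help detect weak extracellular binding. The depositor notes that some plasmids in the collection may carry an IS4-like transposase insertion upstream of the CMV promoter; no such element is annotated here.
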