Addgene plasmid #157599: pD649-HAsp-NFASC-COMP5AP-AviTag-9xHis
Purpose: Mammalian expression of cell-surface protein extracellular domain fused to COMP5AP-AviTag-9xHis. Protein is secreted from cells.
Depositing lab: Chris Garcia. Depositing organization: Stanford University. Publication: A Human IgSF Cell-Surface Interactome Reveals a Complex Network of Protein-Protein Interactions. Wojtowicz WM, Vielmetter J, Fernandes RA, Siepe DH, Eastman CL, Chisholm GB, Cox S, Klock H, Anderson PW, Rue SM, Miller JJ, Glaser SM, Bragstad ML, Vance J, Lam AW, Lesley SA, Zinn K, Garcia KC. Cell. 2020 Aug 20;182(4):1027-1043.e17. doi: 10.1016/j.cell.2020.07.025. PubMed 32822567.
Backbone
  Vector backbone: pD649
  Backbone size w/o insert (bp): 7153
  Vector type: Mammalian Expression
Growth in bacteria
  Bacterial resistance: Ampicillin, 100 μg/mL
  Growth temperature: 37°C
  Growth strain: DH5alpha
  Copy number: High Copy
Gene/Insert
  Gene/Insert name: NFASC
  Species: H. sapiens (human)
  Insert size (bp): 3579
  Entrez Gene: NFASC (a.k.a. NF, NRCAML)
  Promoter: CMV/SP6
  Tag / fusion protein: COMP5AP-AviTag-9xHis (C terminal on backbone)
  Cloning method: Restriction Enzyme; 5′ cloning site GCGGCCGC (not destroyed); 3′ cloning site GGCGCGCC (not destroyed)
  Sequencing primers: 5′ ATTTAGGTGACACTATAG; 3′ CGTCGCACTCCATCACGGTG
Resource information
  A portion of this plasmid was derived from a plasmid made by: synthesis by ThermoFisher
Terms and licenses: Academic/Nonprofit Terms; Industry Terms: Not Available to Industry
Depositor comments: Some plasmids in this collection may have an IS4-like element ISVsa5 family transposase upstream of the CMV promoter.
How to cite: pD649-HAsp-NFASC-COMP5AP-AviTag-9xHis was a gift from Chris Garcia (Addgene plasmid # 157599 ; http://n2t.net/addgene:157599 ; RRID:Addgene_157599)
