>Addgene plasmid #157599 | pD649-HAsp-NFASC-COMP5AP-AviTag-9xHis | depositor partial sequence | sequence record 304308 | insert (extracellular domain)
ATTGAGATCCCTATGGACCCCTCTATCCAGAACGAGCTGACCCAGCCTCCTACCATCACAAAGCAGAGCG
CCAAGGACCACATCGTGGACCCCAGAGACAACATCCTGATCGAGTGCGAGGCCAAGGGCAACCCTGCTCC
TAGCTTCCACTGGACCCGGAACAGCCGGTTCTTCAATATCGCCAAAGATCCCCGGGTGTCCATGAGAAGG
CGCTCTGGCACACTGGTCATCGACTTTAGAAGCGGCGGCAGACCTGAGGAATACGAGGGCGAGTACCAGT
GCTTCGCCCGGAACAAATTTGGCACAGCCCTGAGCAACCGGATCAGACTCCAGGTGTCCAAGTCTCCCCT
GTGGCCTAAAGAAAATCTGGACCCCGTGGTGGTGCAAGAGGGTGCTCCTCTGACTCTGCAGTGCAATCCT
CCTCCTGGACTGCCCTCTCCTGTGATCTTTTGGATGAGCAGCAGCATGGAACCCATCACACAGGACAAGA
GAGTGTCCCAGGGCCACAACGGCGACCTGTACTTCAGCAACGTGATGCTGCAGGACATGCAGACCGACTA
CAGCTGCAACGCCAGATTCCACTTCACCCACACCATCCAGCAGAAGAACCCCTTCACACTGAAGGTGCTG
ACCACAAGAGGCGTGGCCGAGAGAACCCCTAGCTTCATGTATCCTCAGGGCACCGCCAGCAGCCAGATGG
TGCTTAGAGGAATGGACCTGCTGCTGGAATGTATCGCCAGCGGCGTGCCAACACCTGATATCGCCTGGTA
CAAGAAAGGCGGCGATCTGCCCAGCGACAAGGCCAAGTTCGAGAACTTCAACAAGGCCCTGCGGATCACC
AACGTGTCCGAGGAAGATAGCGGCGAGTACTTCTGCCTGGCCAGCAACAAGATGGGCAGCATCAGACACA
CCATCAGCGTCAGAGTGAAGGCCGCTCCTTACTGGCTGGACGAGCCCAAGAATCTGATTCTGGCCCCTGG
CGAAGATGGCAGACTCGTGTGTAGAGCCAACGGCAATCCTAAGCCTACCGTGCAGTGGATGGTCAACGGC
GAACCTCTGCAGTCTGCCCCTCCTAATCCTAATAGAGAGGTGGCCGGCGACACCATCATCTTCAGGGATA
CCCAGATCAGCAGCAGAGCCGTGTACCAGTGTAACACCAGCAACGAGCACGGCTACCTGCTGGCCAATGC
TTTCGTGTCTGTGCTGGACGTGCCACCTAGAATGCTGAGCCCCAGAAACCAGCTGATCCGCGTGATCCTG
TACAACAGAACCCGGCTGGATTGCCCATTCTTCGGCAGCCCCATTCCTACACTGCGGTGGTTTAAGAACG
GCCAGGGCTCTAACCTGGACGGCGGCAATTACCACGTGTACGAGAACGGCAGCCTGGAAATCAAGATGAT
CCGGAAAGAGGACCAGGGCATCTACACATGCGTGGCCACCAATATCCTGGGCAAAGCCGAGAATCAAGTG
CGGCTGGAAGTGAAGGACCCCACCAGAATCTACAGAATGCCCGAGGATCAGGTGGCCAGACGGGGAACAA
CAGTGCAGCTGGAATGCAGAGTGAAACACGACCCCAGCCTGAAGCTGACCGTGTCCTGGCTGAAGGACGA
CGAGCCTCTGTACATCGGCAACAGGATGAAGAAAGAGGATGACAGCCTGACCATCTTCGGAGTGGCCGAA
AGAGATCAGGGCTCCTATACCTGTGTGGCCAGCACCGAACTGGACCAGGATCTGGCCAAAGCCTATCTGA
CAGTGCTGGCCGATCAGGCCACACCTACAAATAGACTGGCCGCTCTGCCTAAGGGCAGACCCGATAGACC
TAGAGATCTGGAACTGACCGACCTGGCTGAGAGATCTGTGCGGCTTACATGGATTCCCGGCGACGCCAAC
AACAGCCCCATCACAGATTACGTGGTGCAGTTCGAAGAGGATCAGTTTCAGCCCGGCGTGTGGCACGATC
ACAGCAAGTATCCTGGCTCCGTGAACAGCGCCGTGCTGAGACTGAGCCCTTACGTGAACTACCAGTTCAG
AGTGATCGCCATCAATGAAGTGGGCAGCTCTCACCCTAGCCTGCCTAGCGAGAGATACAGAACAAGCGGA
GCCCCTCCTGAGAGCAACCCTGGGGATGTGAAAGGCGAGGGCACCAGAAAGAACAACATGGAAATCACCT
GGACACCCATGAACGCCACCAGCGCCTTTGGACCCAACCTGCGGTATATTGTGAAGTGGCGGCGGAGAGA
GACACGCGAGGCTTGGAACAATGTGACCGTGTGGGGCAGCAGATACGTCGTGGGACAGACACCTGTGTAC
GTGCCCTACGAGATTAGAGTGCAGGCCGAGAACGATTTCGGCAAGGGACCTGAGCCTGAGAGCGTGATCG
GATACAGCGGCGAGGATTATCCTAGAGCCGCTCCTACCGAAGTGAAAGTGCGCGTGATGAACAGCACAGC
CATCAGCCTGCAGTGGAACAGAGTGTACAGCGACACAGTGCAGGGCCAGCTGAGAGAGTACCGGGCCTAC
TATTGGAGAGAGAGCAGCCTGCTGAAGAACCTGTGGGTGTCCCAGAAGAGACAGCAGGCCAGCTTTCCTG
GCGATAGACTGAGAGGCGTCGTGTCCAGACTGTTCCCCTACTCCAACTACAAGCTGGAAATGGTGGTCGT
GAACGGCAGAGGCGACGGCCCTAGAAGCGAGACAAAAGAGTTTACCACACCTGAGGGCGTGCCCAGCGCT
CCTAGAAGGTTTAGAGTGCGGCAGCCCAACCTGGAAACCATCAATCTGGAATGGGATCACCCTGAGCACC
CCAACGGCATCATGATCGGCTACACCCTGAAATACGTGGCCTTCAACGGCACCAAAGTGGGCAAGCAGAT
CGTGGAAAACTTCAGCCCCAACCAGACCAAGTTCACCGTGCAGAGAACCGATCCAGTGTCCAGATACCGG
TTCACCCTGTCCGCCAGAACACAAGTTGGATCTGGCGAGGCCGTGACCGAGGAATCTCCTGCTCCTCCAA
ATGAGGCCACTCCAACAGCTGCTCCACCAACACTGCCACCTACAACAGTTGGAGCCACAGGCGCCGTGTC
TAGCACAGATGCTACAGCCATTGCCGCCACCACAGAGGCCACAACCGTGCCTATTATTCCCACAGTGGCC
CCTACCACAATCGCCACAACAACCACCGTGGCTACCACCACAACTACCACAGCCGCTGCCACAACCACAA
CAGAGAGCCCTCCAACAACAACCTCCGGCACCAAGATCCACGAGAGCGCCCCTGATGAGCAGTCCATTTG
GAATGTGACTGTGCTGCCTAACAGCAAGTGGGCCAACATCACATGGAAGCACAACTTCGGCCCTGGCACC
GACTTCGTGGTCGAGTACATCGACAGCAACCACACCAAAAAGACCGTGCCTGTGAAGGCCCAGGCTCAGC
CTATTCAGCTGACCGATCTGTACCCCGGCATGACCTACACACTGCGGGTGTACAGCAGAGACAATGAGGG
CATCAGCTCCACCGTGATCACCTTCATGACCAGCACCGCCTACACCAACAACCAGGCCGATATTGCCACA
CAAGGCTGG
